>Addgene plasmid #104723 | pUG-294 | depositor full sequence | sequence record 198551 | Full Sequence
TGGCGAATGGG
[124 nt withheld, positions 12-135]
C
[91 nt withheld, positions 137-227]
A
[49 nt withheld, positions 229-277]
CCTTTGACGTTGGAGTCCACGTTCTTT
[37 nt withheld, positions 305-341]
ACCCTATCTCGGTCTATTCTTTTGATTTATAAGGGATTTTGCCGATTTCGGCCTATTGGTTAAAAAATGA
GCTGATTTAACAAAAATTTAACGCGAATTTTAACAAAATATTAACGTTTACAATTTCAGGTGGCACTTTT
CGGGGAAATGTGCGCGGAACCCCTATTTGTTTATTTTTCTAAATACATTCAAATATGTATCCGCTCATGA
ATTAATTCTTAGAAAAACTCATCGAGCATCAAATGAAACTGCAATTTATTCATATCAGGATTATCAATAC
CATATTTTTGAAAAAGCCGTTTCTGTAATGAAGGAGAAAACTCACCGAGGCAGTTCCATAGGATGGCAAG
ATCCTGGTATCGGTCTGCGATTCCGACTCGTCCAACATCAATACAACCTATTAATTTCCCCTCGTCAAAA
ATAAGGTTATCAAGTGAGAAATCACCATGAGTGACGACTGAATCCGGTGAGAATGGCAAAAGTTTATGCA
TTTCTTTCCAGACTTGTTCAACAGGCCAGCCATTACGCTCGTCATCAAAATCACTCGCATCAACCAAACC
GTTATTCATTCGTGATTGCGCCTGAGCGAGTCGAAATACGCGATCGCTGTTAAAAGGACAATTACAAACA
GGAATCGAATGCAACCGGCGCAGGAACACTGCCAGCGCATCAACAATATTTTCACCTGAATCAGGATATT
CTTCTAATACCTGGAATGCTGTTTTCCCGGGGATCGCAGTGGTGAGTAACCATGCATCATCAGGAGTACG
GATAAAATGCTTGATGGTCGGAAGAGGCATAAATTCCGTCAGCCAGTTTAGTCTGACCATCTCATCTGTA
ACATCATTGGCAACGCTACCTTTGCCATGTTTCAGAAACAACTCTGGCGCATCGGGCTTCCCATACAATC
GATAGATTGTCGCACCTGATTGCCCGACATTATCGCGAGCCCATTTATACCCATATAAATCAGCATCCAT
GTTGGAATTTAATCGCGGCCTAGAGCAAGACGTTTCCCGTTGAATATGGCTCATAACACCCCTTGTATTA
CTGTTTATGTAAGCAGACAGTTTTATTGTTCATGACCAAAATCCCTTAACGTGAGTTTTCGTTCCACTGA
GCGTCAGACCCCGTAGAAAAGATCAAAGGATCTTCTTGAGATCCTTTTTTTCTGCGCGTAATCTGCTGCT
TGCAAACAAAAAAACCACCGCTACCAGCGGTGGTTTGTTTGCCGGATCAAGAGCTACCAACTCTTTTTCC
GAAGGTAACTGGCTTCAGCAGAGCGCAGATACCAAATACTGTCCTTCTAGTGTAGCCGTAGTTAGGCCAC
CACTTCAAGAACTCTGTAGCACCGCCTACATACCTCGCTCTGCTAATCCTGTTACCAGTGGCTGCTGCCA
GTGGCGATAAGTCGTGTCTTACCGGGTTGGACTCAAGACGATAGTTACCGGATAAGGCGCAGCGGTCGGG
CTGAACGGGGGGTTCGTGCACACAGCCCAGCTTGGAGCGAACGACCTACACCGAACTGAGATACCTACAG
CGTGAGCTATGAGAAAGCGCCACGCTTCCCGAAGGGAGAAAGGCGGACAGGTATCCGGTAAGCGGCAGGG
TCGGAACAGGAGAGCGCACGAGGGAGCTTCCAGGGGGAAACGCCTGGTATCTTTATAGTCCTGTCGGGTT
TCGCCACCTCTGACTTGAGCGTCGATTTTTGTGATGCTCGTCAGGGGGGCGGAGCCTATGGAAAAACGCC
AGCAACGCGGCCTTTTTACGGTTCCTGGCCTTTTGCTGGCCTTTTGCTCACATGTTCTTTCCTGCGTTAT
CCCCTGATTCTGTGGATAACCGTATTACCGCCTTTGAGTGAGCTGATACCGCTCGCCGCAGCCGAACGAC
CGAGCGCAGCGAGTCAGTGAGCGAGGAAGCGGAAGAGCGCCTGATGCGGTATTTTCTCCTTACGCATCTG
TGCGGTATTTCACACCGCATATATGGTGCACTCTCAGTACAATCTGCTCTGATGCCGCATAGTTAAGCCA
GTATACACTCCGCTATCGCTACGTGACTGGGTCATGGCTGCGCCCCGACACCCGCCAACACCCGCTGACG
CGCCCTGACGGGCTTGTCTGCTCCCGGCATCCGCTTACAGACAAGCTGTGACCGACTCCGGGAGCTGCAT
GTGTCAGAGGTTTTCACCGTCATCACCGAAACGCGCGAGGCAGCTGCGGTAAAGCTCATCAGCGTGGTCG
TGAAGCGATTCACAGATGTCTGCCTGTTCATCCGCGTCCAGCTCGTTGAGTTTCTCCAGAAGCGTTAATG
TCTGGCTTCTGATAAAGCGGGCCATGTTAAGGGCGGTTTTTTCCTGTTTGGTCACTGATGCCTCCGTGTA
AGGGGGATTTCTGTTCATGGGGGTAATGATACCGATGAAACGAGAGAGGATGCTCACGATACGGGTTACT
GATGATGAACATGCCCGGTTACTGGAACGTTGTGAGGGTAAACAACTGGCGGTATGGATGCGGCGGGACC
AGAGAAAAATCACTCAGGGTCAATGCCAGCGCTTCGTTAATACAGATGTAGGTGTTCCACAGGGTAGCCA
GCAGCATCCTGCGATGCAGATCCGGAACATAATGGTGCAGGGCGCTGACTTCCGCGTTTCCAGACTTTAC
GAAACACGGAAACCCAAGACCATTCATGTTGTTGCTCAGGTCGCAGACGTTTTGCAGCAGCAGTCGCTTC
ACGTTCGCTCGCGTATCGGTGATTCATTCTGCTAACCAGTAAGGCAACCCCGCCAGCCTAGCCGGGTCCT
CAACGACAGGAGCACGATCATGCGCACCCGTGGGGCCGCCATGCCGGCGATAATGGCCTGCTTCTCGCCG
AAACGTTTGGTGGCGGGACCAGTGACGAAGGCTTGAGCGAGGGCGTGCAAGATTCCGAATACCGCAAGCG
ACAGGCCGATCATCGTCGCGCTCCAGCGAAAGCGGTCCTCGCCGAAAATGACCCAGAGCGCTGCCGGCAC
CTGTCCTACGAGTTGCATGATAAAGAACACAGTCATAAGTGCGGCGACGATAGTCATGCCCCGCGCCCAC
CGGAAGGAGCTGACTGGGTTGAAGGCTCTCAAGGGCATCGGTCGAGATCCCGGTGCCTAATGAGTGAGCT
AACTTACATTAATTGCGTTGCGCTCACTGCCCGCTTTCCAGTCGGGAAACCTGTCGTGCCAGCTGCATTA
ATGAATCGGCCAACGCGCGGGGAGAGGCGGTTTGCGTATTGGGCGCCAGGGTGGTTTTTCTTTTCACCAG
TGACACGGGCAACAGCTGATTGCCCTTCACCGCCTGGCCCTGAGAGAGTTGCAGCAAGCGGTCCACGCTG
GTTTGCCCCAGCAGGCGAAAATCCTGTTTGATGGTGGTTAACGGCGGGATATAACATGAGCTGTCCTCGG
TATCGTCGTATCCCACTACCGAGATATCCGCACCAACGCGCAGCCCGGACTCGGTAATGGCGCGCATTGC
GCCCAGCGCCATCTGATCGTTGGCAACCAGCATCGCAGTGGGAACGATGCCCTCATTCAGCATTTGCATG
GTTTGTTGAAAACCGGACATGGCACTCCAGTCGCCTTCCCGTTCCGCTATCGGCTGAATTTGATTGCGAG
TGAGATATTTATGCCAGCCAGCCAGACGCAGACGCGCCGAGACAGAACTTAATGGGCCCGCTAACAGCGC
GATTTGCTGGTGACCCAATGCGACCAGATGCTCCACGCCCAGTCGCGTACCGTCCTCATGGGAGAAAATA
ATACTGTTGATGGGTGTCTGGTCAGAGACATCAAGAAATAACGCCGGAACATTAGTGCAGGCAGCTTCCA
CAGCAATGGCATCCTGGTCATCCAGCGGATAGTTAATGATCAGCCCACTGACGCGTTGCGCGAGAAGATT
GTGCACCGCCGCTTTACAGGCTTCGACGCCGCTTCGTTCTACCATCGACACCACCACGCTGGCACCCAGT
TGATCGGCGCGAGATTTAATCGCCGCGACAATTTGCGACGGCGCGTGCAGGGCCAGACTGGAGGTGGCAA
CGCCAATCAGCAACGACTGTTTGCCCGCCAGTTGTTGTGCCACGCGGTTGGGAATGTAATTCAGCTCCGC
CATCGCCGCTTCCACTTTTTCCCGCGTTTTCGCAGAAACGTGGCTGGCCTGGTTCACCACGCGGGAAACG
GTCTGATAAGAGACACCGGCATACTCTGCGACATCGTATAACGTTACTGGTTTCACATTCACCACCCTGA
ATTGACTCTCTTCCGGGCGCTATCATGCCATACCGCGAAAGGTTTTGCGCCATTCGATGGTGTCCGGGAT
CTCGACGCTCTCCCTTATGCGACTCCTGCATTAGGAAGCAGCCCAGTAGTAGGTTGAGGCCGTTGAGCAC
CGCCGCCGCAAGGAATGGTGCATGCAAGGAGATGGCGCCCAACAGTCCCCCGGCCACGGGGCCTGCCACC
ATACCCACGCCGAAACAAGCGCTCATGAGCCCGAAGTGGCGAGCCCGATCTTCCCCATCGGTGATGTCGG
CGATATAGGCGCCAGCAACCGCACCTGTGGCGCCGGTGATGCCGGCCACGATGCGTCCGGCGTAGAGGAT
CGAGATCTCGATCCCGCGAAATTAATACGACTCACTATAGGGGAATTGTGAGCGGATAACAATTCCCCTC
TAGAAATAATTTTGCCTTAACTTTAAGAAGGAGATATACCATGGGCAGCCACCACCACCACCACCACAGC
GGAATGCAGATCTTTGTTAAGACTCTCACCGGAAAGACAATCACCCTGGAGGTGGAAAGCTCCGACACCA
TCGACAACGTTAAGGCCAAGATCCAGGATAAGGAGGGCATTCCTCCGGATCAGCAGAGGCTTATTTTCGC
CGGCAAGCAGCTAGAGGATGGCCGTACGTTGGCTGATTACAATATCCAGAAGGAATCCACCCTCCACTTG
GTCCTCAGGCTCCGTGGTGGTTAAGCTTGCAATTAACTTTAAGAAGGAGATATACAATGCTTCACAAGCG
AGCTAGTGAAGCTAACGATAAGAACGATAATACCATCATCGGTTCCGATTTAGCATCATCTAAGAAACGC
CGTATCGATTTCACTGAATCTTCGTCTGATAAGTCATCTTCGATTTTAGCTTCTGGTAGTAGCAGGGGTT
TTCACGGCGATAGCGTCGTTCAGCAAATCGACATGGCTTTTGGTAATTCGAACCGTCAGGAGATTGATGA
AGATCTGCACAGTCGCCAGCTCGCCGTCTATGGTCGTGAGACTATGAGGCGTCTCTTTGCTTCCAATGTT
CTCATCTCGGGGATGCACGGTCTTGGTGCCGAGATTGCCAAGAATCTTATACTTGCTGGTGTGAAGTCTG
TGACCTTGCATGATGAAAGAGTTGTAGAGCTATGGGACTTATCAAGCAACTTTGTTTTCTCGGAGGATGA
TGTTGGCAAGAATAGAGCAGATGCTTCTGTTCAGAAGTTACAGGATCTTAACAATGCTGTGGTTGTCTCT
AGCTTGACCAAAAGCTTAAACAAAGAGGATCTTTCTGGCTTCCAGGTTGTTGTATTCTCTGACATAAGCA
TGGAAAGAGCAATCGAATTTGATGACTATTGTCACAGCCATCAGCCTCCTATCGCTTTTGTCAAGGCTGA
TGTCAGGGGTCTTTTCGGCTCTGTCTTTTGTGATTTTGGGCCTGAATTTGCGGTTCTTGATGTTGATGGA
GAGGAACCCCATACAGGCATCATTGCGTCTATCTCTAATGAGAACCAGGCATTTATTTCCTGTGTCGACG
ATGAGAGGCTTGAGTTTGAAGATGGTGACCTAGTTGTTTTCTCAGAAGTTGAGGGTATGACAGAATTGAA
TGATGGGAAACCAAGGAAGATAAAAAGTACACGGCCATATTCATTCACCCTTGATGAGGACACTACTAAC
TATGGAACATATGTGAAGGGTGGTATTGTCACTCAAGTGAAACAGCCAAAGTTACTGAATTTCAAGCCAT
TGAGGGAAGCGCTTAAGGATCCAGGGGATTTTCTATTTAGTGATTTCTCTAAGTTTGATCGGCCTCCACT
CCTTCACTTAGCATTCCAGGCACTTGATCATTTTAAAGCTGAAGCTGGCAGATTTCCTGTTGCTGGCTCA
GAAGAGGACGCTCAGAAGCTTATATCGATTGCCACAGCCATCAATACCGGGCAGGGTGATTTAAAGGTGG
AGAATGTTGATCAGAAGCTTCTAAGACACTTTTCCTTTGGAGCCAAGGCTGTCCTGAATCCTATGGCTGC
AATGTTTGGCGGTATTGTTGGACAGGAGGTTGTTAAAGCTTGCTCTGGAAAATTTCATCCTCTCTTCCAG
TTTTTCTACTTTGATTCAGTGGAGTCACTCCCCTCTGAACCTGTGGACTCGAGTGACTTTGCACCAAGAA
ACAGCCGGTATGATGCCCAAATATCTGTATTTGGGGCCAAGTTCCAGAAGAAACTTGAAGATGCTAAAGT
TTTCACAGTAGGGTCTGGTGCTCTTGGCTGTGAGTTCTTGAAAAATTTGGCTCTGATGGGGGTTTCTTGT
GGAAGCCAAGGGAAGCTGACAGTGACAGATGATGATATCATTGAGAAGAGTAACCTCAGTCGTCAATTTC
TGTTCCGTGACTGGAACATTGGACAGGCTAAATCCACAGTTGCTGCTTCGGCTGCTGCTGTTATAAATCC
TCGCTTCAACATTGAGGCCCTGCAAAACCGTGTTGGCGCGGAGACTGAGAATGTATTTGACGATGCCTTC
TGGGAGAACTTAACTGTTGTCGTCAATGCACTGGATAATGTTAATGCGAGGCTCTATGTTGATTCGAGGT
GCTTGTATTTCCAGAAGCCTCTCCTTGAGTCTGGAACTCTTGGTACAAAGTGCAACACACAGTCGGTTAT
CCCACATCTAACTGAAAATTACGGTGCCTCAAGGGACCCACCAGAGAAACAGGCCCCCATGTGTACAGTG
CATTCCTTCCCGCATAACATTGATCACTGTTTAACTTGGGCTCGCTCTGAGTTTGAGGGTCTGCTGGAGA
AAACTCCCGCTGAAGTGAATGCATATCTTTCTAGCCCAGTTGAGTACACTAACTCAATGATGAGTGCTGG
TGATGCTCAGGCGAGGGACACATTGGAGAGGATTGTTGAGTGCCTTGAAAAGGAGAAGTGTGAAACCTTC
CAAGACTGCTTAACCTGGGCACGACTGAGGTTTGAGGATTACTTTGTGAACCGTGTCAAGCAATTGATAT
ACACATTTCCTGAAGATGCTGCGACTAGTACCGGAGCTCCATTCTGGTCTGCTCCAAAAAGATTCCCTCG
TCCACTCCAGTACTCGTCGTCCGACCCAAGTCTCCTTAACTTTATCACAGCGACTGCTATTTTACGAGCA
GAGACATTTGGGATCCCGATACCTGAGTGGACTAAGAACCCAAAGGAAGCAGCAGAAGCTGTTGACAGAG
TGATAGTCCCAGACTTTGAGCCAAGGCAAGATGCAAAGATTGTGACTGATGAGAAAGCTACCACTTTAAC
CACTGCTTCGGTGGACGACGCTGCAGTCATCGACGATCTCATTGCTAAGATCGACCAGTGTAGGCATAAC
TTGTCGCCAGACTTCAGGATGAAACCTATTCAGTTCGAAAAGGATGATGATACAAACTATCACATGGATG
TGATAGCAGGACTAGCCAACATGAGGGCGAGAAATTACAGCATCCCTGAAGTGGACAAGCTGAAAGCAAA
GTTCATAGCAGGGAGAATCATCCCAGCCATTGCGACTTCAACAGCCATGGCTACTGGGCTGGTCTGCCTC
GAGCTGTACAAGGTCCTTGATGGAGGACATAAAGTGGAAGCTTACAGAAACACATTTGCCAACCTGGCAC
TTCCACTATTCTCCATGGCTGAACCACTTCCACCAAAGGTGGTGAAGCACCGTGACATGGCTTGGACAGT
TTGGGACAGATGGGTTCTCAAGGGAAACCCAACTCTTCGTGAGGTGTTGCAGTGGCTGGAGGACAAAGGG
CTTAGCGCATACAGCATCTCTTGTGGAAGCTGTCTACTGTTCAACAGTATGTTCACAAGGCACAAGGAGA
GGATGGACAAGAAGGTTGTGGATCTCGCTCGGGATGTTGCGAAAGTCGAGTTACCGCCTTATCGCAACCA
TCTTGATGTAGTGGTGGCTTGTGAGGATGAAGATGACAATGACGTCGATATTCCTCTCGTCTCTATCTAC
TTCAGGTGAGCTTACTATTAACTTTAAGAAGGAGATATACCATGTACCCATACGATGTTCCTGACTATGC
GGGCTATCCCTATGACGTCCCGGACTATGCAGGATTGTATCCATATGACGTTCCAGATTACGCCACTAGA
GCTGCTTACCCATACGATGTTCCTGACTATGCGGGCTATCCCTATGACGTCCCGGACTATGCAGGATTGT
ATCCATATGACGTTCCAGATTACGCAATGTCGACTCCAGCGAGGAAGAGATTGATGAGGGATTTCAAGAG
GTTGCAGCAAGACCCACCTGCAGGAATTAGTGGTGCTCCACAAGACAACAATATCATGTTGTGGAATGCT
GTTATATTCGGGCCTGATGATACCCCTTGGGATGGAGGTACTTTCAAATTGTCACTGCAGTTTTCGGAAG
ATTATCCAAATAAACCACCAACAGTGCGGTTTGTTTCACGGATGTTCCATCCAAACATTTATGCTGATGG
GAGTATATGCTTGGACATTCTCCAAAACCAATGGAGTCCAATATACGATGTCGCTGCTATACTAACCTCC
ATTCAGTCATTGCTATGTGATCCTAATCCGAATTCTCCTGCAAATTCGGAAGCTGCACGAATGTTCAGTG
AAAGCAAGCGCGAGTACAACAGAAGAGTCCGCGAGGTTGTCGAACAAAGCTGGACTGCCGACTAGGCTTT
TACGCTTTTAAGCCAGCCCCGACACCCGCCAACACCCGCTGACGCGCCCTGACGGGCTTGTCTGCTCCCG
GCATCCGCTTACAGACAAGCTGTGACCGGGATGAGATCCGGCTGCTAACAAAGCCCGAAAGGAAGCTGAG
TTGGCTGCTGCCACCGCTGAGCAATAACTAGCATAACCCCTTGGGGCCTCTAAACGGGTCTTGAGGGGTT
TTTTGCTGAAAGGAGGAACTATATCCGGAT
Features (pLannotate 1.2.2; 25 found; start..end, strand, type, name):
     12..467     +  rep_origin     f1 ori (sequence partly withheld): f1 bacteriophage origin of replication; arrow indicates direction of (+) strand synthesis
    494..551     +  promoter       AmpR promoter (fragment): bla
    560..1375    -  CDS            KanR: aminoglycoside phosphotransferase; aph(3')-Ia; confers resistance to kanamycin in bacteria or G418 (Geneticin®) in eukaryotes
   1497..2085    +  rep_origin     ori: high-copy-number ColE1/pMB1/pBR322/pUC origin of replication
   2271..2413    -  misc_feature   bom: basis of mobility region from pBR322
   2515..2706    -  CDS            rop: Rop protein, which maintains plasmids at low copy number; rop
   2723..3103    +  CDS            YPB1_ECOLX: Protein predicted: Swiss-Prot protein existence level 4. From Escherichia coli.
   3175..3466    -  CDS            TcR (fragment): tetracycline efflux protein; tet; confers resistance to tetracycline
   3481..3502    -  protein_bind   CAP binding site: CAP binding activates transcription in the presence of cAMP. E. coli catabolite activator protein
   3515..4597    -  CDS            lacI: lac repressor; lacI; The lac repressor binds to the lac operator to inhibit transcription in E. coli. This inhibition can be relieved by adding lactose or isopropyl-β-D-thiogalactopyranoside (IPTG).
   4598..4675    -  promoter       lacI promoter: lacI
   4683..4962    -  CDS            TcR (fragment): tetracycline efflux protein; tet; confers resistance to tetracycline
   4984..5002    +  promoter       T7 promoter: promoter for bacteriophage T7 RNA polymerase
   5003..5027    +  protein_bind   lac operator: The lac repressor binds to the lac operator to inhibit transcription in E. coli. This inhibition can be relieved by adding lactose or isopropyl-β-D-thiogalactopyranoside (IPTG). lac repressor encoded by lacI
   5048..5065    +  RBS            RBS (fragment): efficient ribosome binding site from bacteriophage T7 gene 10 (Olins and Rangwala, 1989)
   5080..5098    +  CDS            9xHis (fragment): 9xHis affinity tag
   5105..5332    +  CDS            UBIQ_AVESA: Experimental evidence at protein level: Swiss-Prot protein existence level 1. Ubiquitin exists either covalently attached to another protein, or free (unanchored). When covalently bound, it is conjugated to target proteins via an isopeptide bond either as a monomer (monoubiquitin), a polymer linked via different Lys residues of the ubiquitin (polyubiquitin chains) or a linear polymer linked via the initiator Met of the ubiquitin (linear polyubiquitin chains). Polyubiquitin chains, when attached to a target protein, have different functions depending on the Lys residue of the ubiquitin that is
   5344..5361    +  RBS            RBS (fragment): efficient ribosome binding site from bacteriophage T7 gene 10 (Olins and Rangwala, 1989)
   5368..8607    +  CDS            UBA1: UBE11_ARATH - Also known as MOS5. Experimental evidence at protein level: Swiss-Prot protein existence level 1. Activates ubiquitin by first adenylating its C-terminal glycine residue with ATP, and thereafter linking this residue to the side chain of a cysteine residue in E1, yielding a ubiquitin-E1 thioester and free AMP. From Arabidopsis thaliana (Mouse-ear cress).
   8619..8636    +  RBS            RBS (fragment): efficient ribosome binding site from bacteriophage T7 gene 10 (Olins and Rangwala, 1989)
   8646..8734    +  CDS            3xHA (fragment): three tandem HA epitope tags
   8748..8836    +  CDS            3xHA (fragment): three tandem HA epitope tags
   8838..9293    +  CDS            UBC2: UBC2_ARATH - Experimental evidence at transcript level: Swiss-Prot protein existence level 2. Accepts the ubiquitin from the E1 complex and catalyzes its covalent attachment to other proteins. From Arabidopsis thaliana (Mouse-ear cress).
   9412..9461    +  CDS            SET1 (fragment): solubility-enhancement tag derived from T7 phage gene 10B
   9469..9516    +  terminator     T7 terminator: transcription terminator for bacteriophage T7 RNA polymerase
