>Addgene plasmid #104723 | pUG-294 | addgene full sequence | sequence record 205470 | Addgene NGS Result
ATGCCAGCCAGCCAGACGCAGACGCGCCGAGACAGAACTTAATGGGCCCGCTAACAGCGCGATTTGCTGG
TGACCCAATGCGACCAGATGCTCCACGCCCAGTCGCGTACCGTCCTCATGGGAGAAAATAATACTGTTGA
TGGGTGTCTGGTCAGAGACATCAAGAAATAACGCCGGAACATTAGTGCAGGCAGCTTCCACAGCAATGGC
ATCCTGGTCATCCAGCGGATAGTTAATGATCAGCCCACTGACGCGTTGCGCGAGAAGATTGTGCACCGCC
GCTTTACAGGCTTCGACGCCGCTTCGTTCTACCATCGACACCACCACGCTGGCACCCAGTTGATCGGCGC
GAGATTTAATCGCCGCGACAATTTGCGACGGCGCGTGCAGGGCCAGACTGGAGGTGGCAACGCCAATCAG
CAACGACTGTTTGCCCGCCAGTTGTTGTGCCACGCGGTTGGGAATGTAATTCAGCTCCGCCATCGCCGCT
TCCACTTTTTCCCGCGTTTTCGCAGAAACGTGGCTGGCCTGGTTCACCACGCGGGAAACGGTCTGATAAG
AGACACCGGCATACTCTGCGACATCGTATAACGTTACTGGTTTCACATTCACCACCCTGAATTGACTCTC
TTCCGGGCGCTATCATGCCATACCGCGAAAGGTTTTGCGCCATTCGATGGTGTCCGGGATCTCGACGCTC
TCCCTTATGCGACTCCTGCATTAGGAAGCAGCCCAGTAGTAGGTTGAGGCCGTTGAGCACCGCCGCCGCA
AGGAATGGTGCATGCAAGGAGATGGCGCCCAACAGTCCCCCGGCCACGGGGCCTGCCACCATACCCACGC
CGAAACAAGCGCTCATGAGCCCGAAGTGGCGAGCCCGATCTTCCCCATCGGTGATGTCGGCGATATAGGC
GCCAGCAACCGCACCTGTGGCGCCGGTGATGCCGGCCACGATGCGTCCGGCGTAGAGGATCGAGATCTCG
ATCCCGCGAAATTAATACGACTCACTATAGGGGAATTGTGAGCGGATAACAATTCCCCTCTAGAAATAAT
TTTGCCTTAACTTTAAGAAGGAGATATACCATGGGCAGCCACCACCACCACCACCACAGCGGAATGCAGA
TCTTTGTTAAGACTCTCACCGGAAAGACAATCACCCTAGAGGTGGAAAGCTCCGACACCATCGACAACGT
TAAGGCCAAGATCCAGGATAAGGAGGGCATTCCTCCGGATCAGCAGAGGCTTATTTTCGCCGGCAAGCAG
CTAGAGGATGGCCGTACGTTGGCTGATTACAATATCCAGAAGGAATCCACCCTCCACTTGGTCCTCAGGC
TCCGTGGTGGTTAAGCTTGCAATTAACTTTAAGAAGGAGATATACAATGCTTCACAAGCGAGCTAGTGAA
GCTAACGATAAGAACGATAATACCATCATCGGTTCCGATTTAGCATCATCTAAGAAACGCCGTATCGATT
TCACTGAATCTTCGTCTGATAAGTCATCTTCGATTTTAGCTTCTGGTAGTAGCAGGGGTTTTCACGGCGA
TAGCGTCGTTCAGCAAATCGACATGGCTTTTGGTAATTCGAACCGTCAGGAGATTGATGAAGATCTGCAC
AGTCGCCAGCTCGCCGTCTATGGTCGTGAGACTATGAGGCGTCTCTTTGCTTCCAATGTTCTCATCTCGG
GGATGCACGGTCTTGGTGCCGAGATTGCCAAGAATCTTATACTTGCTGGTGTGAAGTCTGTGACCTTGCA
TGATGAAAGAGTTGTAGAGCTATGGGACTTATCAAGCAACTTTGTTTTCTCGGAGGATGATGTTGGCAAG
AATAGAGCAGATGCTTCTGTTCAGAAGTTACAGGATCTTAACAATGCTGTGGTTGTCTCTAGCTTGACCA
AAAGCTTAAACAAAGAGGATCTTTCTGGCTTCCAGGTTGTTGTATTCTCTGACATAAGCATGGAAAGAGC
AATCGAATTTGATGACTATTGTCACAGCCATCAGCCTCCTATCGCTTTTGTCAAGGCTGATGTCAGGGGT
CTTTTCGGCTCTGTCTTTTGTGATTTTGGGCCTGAATTTGCGGTTCTTGATGTTGATGGAGAGGAACCCC
ATACAGGCATCATTGCGTCTATCTCTAATGAGAACCAGGCATTTATTTCCTGTGTCGACGATGAGAGGCT
TGAGTTTGAAGATGGTGACCTAGTTGTTTTCTCAGAAGTTGAGGGTATGACAGAATTGAATGATGGGAAA
CCAAGGAAGATAAAAAGTACACGGCCATATTCATTCACCCTTGATGAGGACACTACTAACTATGGAACAT
ATGTGAAGGGTGGTATTGTCACTCAAGTGAAACAGCCAAAGTTACTGAATTTCAAGCCATTGAGGGAAGC
GCTTAAGGATCCAGGGGATTTTCTATTTAGTGATTTCTCTAAGTTTGATCGGCCTCCACTCCTTCACTTA
GCATTCCAGGCACTTGATCATTTTAAAGCTGAAGCTGGCAGATTTCCTGTTGCTGGCTCAGAAGAGGACG
CTCAGAAGCTTATATCGATTGCCACAGCCATCAATACCGGGCAGGGTGATTTAAAGGTGGAGAATGTTGA
TCAGAAGCTTCTAAGACACTTTTCCTTTGGAGCCAAGGCTGTCCTGAATCCTATGGCTGCAATGTTTGGC
GGTATTGTTGGACAGGAGGTTGTTAAAGCTTGCTCTGGAAAATTTCATCCTCTCTTCCAGTTTTTCTACT
TTGATTCAGTGGAGTCACTCCCCTCTGAACCTGTGGACTCGAGTGACTTTGCACCAAGAAACAGCCGGTA
TGATGCCCAAATATCTGTATTTGGGGCCAAGTTCCAGAAGAAACTTGAAGATGCTAAAGTTTTCACAGTA
GGGTCTGGTGCTCTTGGCTGTGAGTTCTTGAAAAATTTGGCTCTGATGGGGGTTTCTTGTGGAAGCCAAG
GGAAGCTGACAGTGACAGATGATGATATCATTGAGAAGAGTAACCTCAGTCGTCAATTTCTGTTCCGTGA
CTGGAACATTGGACAGGCTAAATCCACAGTTGCTGCTTCGGCTGCTGCTGTTATAAATCCTCGCTTCAAC
ATTGAGGCCCTGCAAAACCGTGTTGGCGCGGAGACTGAGAATGTATTTGACGATGCCTTCTGGGAGAACT
TAACTGTTGTCGTCAATGCACTGGATAATGTTAATGCGAGGCTCTATGTTGATTCGAGGTGCTTGTATTT
CCAGAAGCCTCTCCTTGAGTCTGGAACTCTTGGTACAAAGTGCAACACACAGTCGGTTATCCCACATCTA
ACTGAAAATTACGGTGCCTCAAGGGACCCACCAGAGAAACAGGCCCCCATGTGTACAGTGCATTCCTTCC
CGCATAACATTGATCACTGTTTAACTTGGGCTCGCTCTGAGTTTGAGGGTCTGCTGGAGAAAACTCCCGC
TGAAGTGAATGCATATCTTTCTAGCCCAGTTGAGTACACTAACTCAATGATGAGTGCTGGTGATGCTCAG
GCGAGGGACACATTGGAGAGGATTGTTGAGTGCCTTGAAAAGGAGAAGTGTGAAACCTTCCAAGACTGCT
TAACCTGGGCACGACTGAGGTTTGAGGATTACTTTGTGAACCGTGTCAAGCAATTGATATACACATTTCC
TGAAGATGCTGCGACTAGTACCGGAGCTCCATTCTGGTCTGCTCCAAAAAGATTCCCTCGTCCACTCCAG
TACTCGTCGTCCGACCCAAGTCTCCTTAACTTTATCACAGCGACTGCTATTTTACGAGCAGAGACATTTG
GGATCCCGATACCTGAGTGGACTAAGAACCCAAAGGAAGCAGCAGAAGCTGTTGACAGAGTGATAGTCCC
AGACTTTGAGCCAAGGCAAGATGCAAAGATTGTGACTGATGAGAAAGCTACCACTTTAACCACTGCTTCG
GTGGACGACGCTGCAGTCATCGACGATCTCATTGCTAAGATCGACCAGTGTAGGCATAACTTGTCGCCAG
ACTTCAGGATGAAACCTATTCAGTTCGAAAAGGATGATGATACAAACTATCACATGGATGTGATAGCAGG
ACTAGCCAACATGAGGGCGAGAAATTACAGCATCCCTGAAGTGGACAAGCTGAAAGCAAAGTTCATAGCA
GGGAGAATCATCCCAGCCATTGCGACTTCAACAGCCATGGCTACTGGGCTGGTCTGCCTCGAGCTGTACA
AGGTCCTTGATGGAGGACATAAAGTGGAAGCTTACAGAAACACATTTGCCAACCTGGCACTTCCACTATT
CTCCATGGCTGAACCACTTCCACCAAAGGTGGTGAAGCACCGTGACATGGCTTGGACAGTTTGGGACAGA
TGGGTTCTCAAGGGAAACCCAACTCTTCGTGAGGTGTTGCAGTGGCTGGAGGACAAAGGGCTTAGCGCAT
ACAGCATCTCTTGTGGAAGCTGTCTACTGTTCAACAGTATGTTCACAAGGCACAAGGAGAGGATGGACAA
GAAGGTTGTGGATCTCGCTCGGGATGTTGCGAAAGTCGAGTTACCGCCTTATCGCAACCATCTTGATGTA
GTGGTGGCTTGTGAGGATGAAGATGACAATGACGTCGATATTCCTCTCGTCTCTATCTACTTCAGGTGAG
CTTACTATTAACTTTAAGAAGGAGATATACCATGTACCCATACGATGTTCCTGACTATGCGGGCTATCCC
TATGACGTCCCGGACTATGCAGGATTGTATCCATATGACGTTCCAGATTACGCCACTAGAGCTGCTTACC
CATACGATGTTCCTGACTATGCGGGCTATCCCTATGACGTCCCGGACTATGCAGGATTGTATCCATATGA
CGTTCCAGATTACGCAATGTCGACTCCAGCGAGGAAGAGATTGATGAGGGATTTCAAGAGGTTGCAGCAA
GACCCACCTGCAGGAATTAGTGGTGCTCCACAAGACAACAATATCATGTTGTGGAATGCTGTTATATTCG
GGCCTGATGATACCCCTTGGGATGGAGGTACTTTCAAATTGTCACTGCAGTTTTCGGAAGATTATCCAAA
TAAACCACCAACAGTGCGGTTTGTTTCACGGATGTTCCATCCAAACATTTATGCTGATGGGAGTATATGC
TTGGACATTCTCCAAAACCAATGGAGTCCAATATACGATGTCGCTGCTATACTAACCTCCATTCAGTCAT
TGCTATGTGATCCTAATCCGAATTCTCCTGCAAATTCGGAAGCTGCACGAATGTTCAGTGAAAGCAAGCG
CGAGTACAACAGAAGAGTCCGCGAGGTTGTCGAACAAAGCTGGACTGCCGACTAGGCTTTTACGCTTTTA
AGCCAGCCCCGACACCCGCCAACACCCGCTGACGCGCCCTGACGGGCTTGTCTGCTCCCGGCATCCGCTT
ACAGACAAGCTGTGACCGGGATGAGATCCGGCTGCTAACAAAGCCCGAAAGGAAGCTGAGTTGGCTGCTG
CCACCGCTGAGCAATAACTAGCATAACCCCTTGGGGCCTCTAAACGGGTCTTGAGGGGTTTTTTGCTGAA
AGGAGGAACTATATCCGGATTGGCGAATGGG
[124 nt withheld, positions 5562-5685]
C
[91 nt withheld, positions 5687-5777]
A
[49 nt withheld, positions 5779-5827]
CCTTTGACGTTGGAGTCCACGTTCTTT
[37 nt withheld, positions 5855-5891]
ACCCTATCTCGGTCTATTCTTTTGATTTATAAGGGATTTTGCCGATTTCGGCCTATTGGTTAAAAAATGA
GCTGATTTAACAAAAATTTAACGCGAATTTTAACAAAATATTAACGCTTACAATTTAGGTGGCACTTTTC
GGGGAAATGTGCGCGGAACCCCTATTTGTTTATTTTTCTAAATACATTCAAATATGTATCCGCTCATGAA
TTAATTCTTAGAAAAACTCATCGAGCATCAAATGAAACTGCAATTTATTCATATCAGGATTATCAATACC
ATATTTTTGAAAAAGCCGTTTCTGTAATGAAGGAGAAAACTCACCGAGGCAGTTCCATAGGATGGCAAGA
TCCTGGTATCGGTCTGCGATTCCGACTCGTCCAACATCAATACAACCTATTAATTTCCCCTCGTCAAAAA
TAAGGTTATCAAGTGAGAAATCACCATGAGTGACGACTGAATCCGGTGAGAATGGCAAAAGTTTATGCAT
TTCTTTCCAGACTTGTTCAACAGGCCAGCCATTACGCTCGTCATCAAAATCACTCGCATCAACCAAACCG
TTATTCATTCGTGATTGCGCCTGAGCGAGTCGAAATACGCGATCGCTGTTAAAAGGACAATTACAAACAG
GAATCGAATGCAACCGGCGCAGGAACACTGCCAGCGCATCAACAATATTTTCACCTGAATCAGGATATTC
TTCTAATACCTGGAATGCTGTTTTCCCGGGGATCGCAGTGGTGAGTAACCATGCATCATCAGGAGTACGG
ATAAAATGCTTGATGGTCGGAAGAGGCATAAATTCCGTCAGCCAGTTTAGTCTGACCATCTCATCTGTAA
CATCATTGGCAACGCTACCTTTGCCATGTTTCAGAAACAACTCTGGCGCATCGGGCTTCCCATACAATCG
ATAGATTGTCGCACCTGATTGCCCGACATTATCGCGAGCCCATTTATACCCATATAAATCAGCATCCATG
TTGGAATTTAATCGCGGCCTAGAGCAAGACGTTTCCCGTTGAATATGGCTCATAACACCCCTTGTATTAC
TGTTTATGTAAGCAGACAGTTTTATTGTTCATGACCAAAATCCCTTAACGTGAGTTTTCGTTCCACTGAG
CGTCAGACCCCGTAGAAAAGATCAAAGGATCTTCTTGAGATCCTTTTTTTCTGCGCGTAATCTGCTGCTT
GCAAACAAAAAAACCACCGCTACCAGCGGTGGTTTGTTTGCCGGATCAAGAGCTACCAACTCTTTTTCCG
AAGGTAACTGGCTTCAGCAGAGCGCAGATACCAAATACTGTCCTTCTAGTGTAGCCGTAGTTAGGCCACC
ACTTCAAGAACTCTGTAGCACCGCCTACATACCTCGCTCTGCTAATCCTGTTACCAGTGGCTGCTGCCAG
TGGCGATAAGTCGTGTCTTACCGGGTTGGACTCAAGACGATAGTTACCGGATAAGGCGCAGCGGTCGGGC
TGAACGGGGGGTTCGTGCACACAGCCCAGCTTGGAGCGAACGACCTACACCGAACTGAGATACCTACAGC
GTGAGCTATGAGAAAGCGCCACGCTTCCCGAAGGGAGAAAGGCGGACAGGTATCCGGTAAGCGGCAGGGT
CGGAACAGGAGAGCGCACGAGGGAGCTTCCAGGGGGAAACGCCTGGTATCTTTATAGTCCTGTCGGGTTT
CGCCACCTCTGACTTGAGCGTCGATTTTTGTGATGCTCGTCAGGGGGGCGGAGCCTATGGAAAAACGCCA
GCAACGCGGCCTTTTTACGGTTCCTGGCCTTTTGCTGGCCTTTTGCTCACATGTTCTTTCCTGCGTTATC
CCCTGATTCTGTGGATAACCGTATTACCGCCTTTGAGTGAGCTGATACCGCTCGCCGCAGCCGAACGACC
GAGCGCAGCGAGTCAGTGAGCGAGGAAGCGGAAGAGCGCCTGATGCGGTATTTTCTCCTTACGCATCTGT
GCGGTATTTCACACCGCAATGGTGCACTCTCAGTACAATCTGCTCTGATGCCGCATAGTTAAGCCAGTAT
ACACTCCGCTATCGCTACGTGACTGGGTCATGGCTGCGCCCCGACACCCGCCAACACCCGCTGACGCGCC
CTGACGGGCTTGTCTGCTCCCGGCATCCGCTTACAGACAAGCTGTGACCGACTCCGGGAGCTGCATGTGT
CAGAGGTTTTCACCGTCATCACCGAAACGCGCGAGGCAGCTGCGGTAAAGCTCATCAGCGTGGTCGTGAA
GCGATTCACAGATGTCTGCCTGTTCATCCGCGTCCAGCTCGTTGAGTTTCTCCAGAAGCGTTAATGTCTG
GCTTCTGATAAAGCGGGCCATGTTAAGGGCGGTTTTTTCCTGTTTGGTCACTGATGCCTCCGTGTAAGGG
GGATTTCTGTTCATGGGGGTAATGATACCGATGAAACGAGAGAGGATGCTCACGATACGGGTTACTGATG
ATGAACATGCCCGGTTACTGGAACGTTGTGAGGGTAAACAACTGGCGGTATGGATGCGGCGGGACCAGAG
AAAAATCACTCAGGGTCAATGCCAGCGCTTCGTTAATACAGATGTAGGTGTTCCACAGGGTAGCCAGCAG
CATCCTGCGATGCAGATCCGGAACATAATGGTGCAGGGCGCTGACTTCCGCGTTTCCAGACTTTACGAAA
CACGGAAACCCAAGACCATTCATGTTGTTGCTCAGGTCGCAGACGTTTTGCAGCAGCAGTCGCTTCACGT
TCGCTCGCGTATCGGTGATTCATTCTGCTAACCAGTAAGGCAACCCCGCCAGCCTAGCCGGGTCCTCAAC
GACAGGAGCACGATCATGCGCACCCGTGGGGCCGCCATGCCGGCGATAATGGCCTGCTTCTCGCCGAAAC
GTTTGGTGGCGGGACCAGTGACGAAGGCTTGAGCGAGGGCGTGCAAGATTCCGAATACCGCAAGCGACAG
GCCGATCATCGTCGCGCTCCAGCGAAAGCGGTCCTCGCCGAAAATGACCCAGAGCGCTGCCGGCACCTGT
CCTACGAGTTGCATGATAAAGAACACAGTCATAAGTGCGGCGACGATAGTCATGCCCCGCGCCCACCGGA
AGGAGCTGACTGGGTTGAAGGCTCTCAAGGGCATCGGTCGAGATCCCGGTGCCTAATGAGTGAGCTAACT
TACATTAATTGCGTTGCGCTCACTGCCCGCTTTCCAGTCGGGAAACCTGTCGTGCCAGCTGCATTAATGA
ATCGGCCAACGCGCGGGGAGAGGCGGTTTGCGTATTGGGCGCCAGGGTGGTTTTTCTTTTCACCAGTGAC
ACGGGCAACAGCTGATTGCCCTTCACCGCCTGGCCCTGAGAGAGTTGCAGCAAGCGGTCCACGCTGGTTT
GCCCCAGCAGGCGAAAATCCTGTTTGATGGTGGTTAACGGCGGGATATAACATGAGCTGTCCTCGGTATC
GTCGTATCCCACTACCGAGATATCCGCACCAACGCGCAGCCCGGACTCGGTAATGGCGCGCATTGCGCCC
AGCGCCATCTGATCGTTGGCAACCAGCATCGCAGTGGGAACGATGCCCTCATTCAGCATTTGCATGGTTT
GTTGAAAACCGGACATGGCACTCCAGTCGCCTTCCCGTTCCGCTATCGGCTGAATTTGATTGCGAGTGAG
ATATTT
Features (pLannotate 1.2.2; 25 found; start..end, strand, type, name):
    607..684     -  promoter       lacI promoter: lacI
    692..971     -  CDS            TcR (fragment): tetracycline efflux protein; tet; confers resistance to tetracycline
    993..1011    +  promoter       T7 promoter: promoter for bacteriophage T7 RNA polymerase
   1012..1036    +  protein_bind   lac operator: The lac repressor binds to the lac operator to inhibit transcription in E. coli. This inhibition can be relieved by adding lactose or isopropyl-β-D-thiogalactopyranoside (IPTG). lac repressor encoded by lacI
   1057..1074    +  RBS            RBS (fragment): efficient ribosome binding site from bacteriophage T7 gene 10 (Olins and Rangwala, 1989)
   1089..1107    +  CDS            9xHis (fragment): 9xHis affinity tag
   1114..1341    +  CDS            UBIQ_AVESA: Experimental evidence at protein level: Swiss-Prot protein existence level 1. Ubiquitin exists either covalently attached to another protein, or free (unanchored). When covalently bound, it is conjugated to target proteins via an isopeptide bond either as a monomer (monoubiquitin), a polymer linked via different Lys residues of the ubiquitin (polyubiquitin chains) or a linear polymer linked via the initiator Met of the ubiquitin (linear polyubiquitin chains). Polyubiquitin chains, when attached to a target protein, have different functions depending on the Lys residue of the ubiquitin that is
   1353..1370    +  RBS            RBS (fragment): efficient ribosome binding site from bacteriophage T7 gene 10 (Olins and Rangwala, 1989)
   1377..4616    +  CDS            UBA1: UBE11_ARATH - Also known as MOS5. Experimental evidence at protein level: Swiss-Prot protein existence level 1. Activates ubiquitin by first adenylating its C-terminal glycine residue with ATP, and thereafter linking this residue to the side chain of a cysteine residue in E1, yielding a ubiquitin-E1 thioester and free AMP. From Arabidopsis thaliana (Mouse-ear cress).
   4628..4645    +  RBS            RBS (fragment): efficient ribosome binding site from bacteriophage T7 gene 10 (Olins and Rangwala, 1989)
   4655..4743    +  CDS            3xHA (fragment): three tandem HA epitope tags
   4757..4845    +  CDS            3xHA (fragment): three tandem HA epitope tags
   4847..5302    +  CDS            UBC2: UBC2_ARATH - Experimental evidence at transcript level: Swiss-Prot protein existence level 2. Accepts the ubiquitin from the E1 complex and catalyzes its covalent attachment to other proteins. From Arabidopsis thaliana (Mouse-ear cress).
   5421..5470    +  CDS            SET1 (fragment): solubility-enhancement tag derived from T7 phage gene 10B
   5478..5525    +  terminator     T7 terminator: transcription terminator for bacteriophage T7 RNA polymerase
   5562..5990    +  rep_origin     f1 ori (sequence partly withheld): f1 bacteriophage origin of replication; arrow indicates direction of (+) strand synthesis
   6043..6100    +  promoter       AmpR promoter (fragment): bla
   6109..6924    -  CDS            KanR: aminoglycoside phosphotransferase; aph(3')-Ia; confers resistance to kanamycin in bacteria or G418 (Geneticin®) in eukaryotes
   7046..7634    +  rep_origin     ori: high-copy-number ColE1/pMB1/pBR322/pUC origin of replication
   7820..7959    -  misc_feature   bom: basis of mobility region from pBR322
   8061..8252    -  CDS            rop: Rop protein, which maintains plasmids at low copy number; rop
   8269..8649    +  CDS            YPB1_ECOLX: Protein predicted: Swiss-Prot protein existence level 4. From Escherichia coli.
   8721..9012    -  CDS            TcR (fragment): tetracycline efflux protein; tet; confers resistance to tetracycline
   9027..9048    -  protein_bind   CAP binding site: CAP binding activates transcription in the presence of cAMP. E. coli catabolite activator protein
   9061..606     -  CDS            lacI (across the origin): lac repressor; lacI; The lac repressor binds to the lac operator to inhibit transcription in E. coli. This inhibition can be relieved by adding lactose or isopropyl-β-D-thiogalactopyranoside (IPTG).
