[The description below was written by a language model from this plasmid's Addgene catalogue record and pLannotate feature annotations shown in this document.]
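Description:
pUG-294 is a Level 2 assembly from the UbiGate toolbox, a modular cloning system for reconstituting ubiquitination cascades in bacteria. It is built in pET-28GG, a pET-28-type E. coli expression backbone adapted for Golden Gate-style assembly. The insert was placed between BpiI sites that were destroyed during cloning. The plasmid carries a kanamycin resistance gene (aph(3')-Ia) and a ColE1/pBR322-type origin with the bom region and rop, consistent with its low-copy listing. An f1 origin, a lacI repressor gene with its own promoter, and short pBR322-derived tetracycline-resistance remnants are also annotated.

The payload of roughly 4.4 kb is a polycistronic unit of Arabidopsis thaliana genes driven by a single T7 promoter with a lac operator and closed by a T7 terminator, so expression depends on T7 RNA polymerase and is IPTG-inducible. Three open reading frames follow one another, each preceded by its own T7 gene 10 ribosome binding site. They encode His-tagged ubiquitin, the untagged E1 ubiquitin-activating enzyme UBA1, and the E2 conjugating enzyme UBC2 with an N-terminal multimeric HA tag, annotated as two adjacent HA repeat blocks. The ubiquitin hit is labelled with an oat Swiss-Prot entry, reflecting the protein's high conservation. The "EL3" in the insert name has no annotated feature, and the record does not explain it. A short fragment matching T7 gene 10B lies between UBC2 and the terminator.

The construct therefore supplies ubiquitin, E1 and E2 but no E3 ligase or substrate. It presumably serves as a core or control module for bacterial ubiquitination assays, with products detectable through the His and HA tags. The depositor and NGS sequences differ by only four nucleotides in length and give the same feature map.
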