Addgene plasmid #104723: pUG-294
Purpose: Level 2 construct
Depositing lab: Marco Trujillo. Depositing organization: Leibniz Institute of Plant Biochemistry (IPB). Publication: UbiGate: a synthetic biology toolbox to analyse ubiquitination. Kowarschik K, Hoehenwarter W, Marillonnet S, Trujillo M. New Phytol. 2018 Mar;217(4):1749-1763. doi: 10.1111/nph.14900. Epub 2017 Nov 30. PubMed 29194629.
Backbone
  Vector backbone: pET-28GG
  Backbone size w/o insert (bp): 5190
  Vector type: Bacterial Expression
Growth in bacteria
  Bacterial resistance: Kanamycin, 50 μg/mL
  Growth temperature: 37°C
  Growth strain: DH5alpha
  Copy number: Low Copy
Gene/Insert
  Gene/Insert name: HIS-Ubq_UBA1_HA-UBC2_EL3 (alt name: AT4G05320,AT2G30110,AT2G02760)
  Species: A. thaliana (mustard weed)
  Insert size (bp): 4351
  Promoter: T7
  Tag / fusion protein: HIS-Ubq, HA-E2 (N terminal on insert)
  Cloning method: Restriction Enzyme; 5′ cloning site BpiI (destroyed during cloning); 3′ cloning site BpiI (destroyed during cloning)
  Sequencing primers: 5′ T7; 3′ T7 Terminal
Terms and licenses: Academic/Nonprofit Terms; Industry Terms: Not Available to Industry
How to cite: pUG-294 was a gift from Marco Trujillo (Addgene plasmid # 104723 ; http://n2t.net/addgene:104723 ; RRID:Addgene_104723)
